>Addgene plasmid #15419 | FLAG-MED18 | depositor partial sequence | sequence record 8282 | Author sequence
[624 nt withheld, positions 1-624]
TGA
