>Addgene plasmid #15419 | FLAG-MED18 | addgene partial sequence | sequence record 21871 | T7 5'-TAATACGACTCACTATAGGG-3'
ACAAGCTCGAG
[624 nt withheld, positions 12-635]
TGAGGATCCGGTACCGTCGAGTCTAGAGGGCCCGTTTAAACCCGCTGATCAGCCTCGACTGTGCCTTCTA
GTTGCCAGCCATCTGTTGTT
