[The description below was written by a language model from this plasmid's Addgene catalogue record.]
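Description:
FLAG-MED18 is a mammalian expression plasmid built on pcDNA3.1 N-FLAG/Hyg, a laboratory-modified version of the commercial pcDNA3.1 hygromycin vector (about 5.6 kb without insert) that supplies an N-terminal FLAG epitope from the backbone. It is propagated in E. coli as a high-copy plasmid under ampicillin selection, and it carries a hygromycin resistance marker that allows selection of stably transfected mammalian cells.

The insert is the human MED18 coding sequence (roughly 630 bp, no mutation recorded), also known as p28b or SRB5, the mammalian counterpart of the yeast Mediator subunit Srb5. It was cloned between XhoI and BamHI sites, both of which remain intact, so that the protein is expressed with the FLAG tag fused at its N terminus. The record does not explicitly name the promoter or polyadenylation signal. However, pcDNA3.1-series vectors normally drive expression from the CMV immediate-early promoter. The listed sequencing primers (T7 forward and BGH reverse) match the standard layout, in which a T7 promoter lies upstream of the cloning site and the bovine growth hormone polyadenylation signal lies downstream. No feature table was provided, so these elements cannot be confirmed from an annotated sequence.

The associated work identified mammalian Mediator subunits related to yeast Srb5, Srb6, Med11 and Rox3. In that context, the construct is suited to transient or stable expression of FLAG-tagged MED18 in mammalian cells. The tag allows detection and anti-FLAG immunoaffinity purification of MED18 and associated Mediator complex components, for studies of the composition and function of this transcriptional coregulator.
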