Addgene plasmid #15419: FLAG-MED18
Depositing lab: Joan Conaway & Ronald Conaway. Depositing organization: Stowers Institute for Medical Research. Publication: Identification of mammalian Mediator subunits with similarities to yeast Mediator subunits Srb5, Srb6, Med11, and Rox3. Sato S, Tomomori-Sato C, Banks CA, Sorokina I, Parmely TJ, Kong SE, Jin J, Cai Y, Lane WS, Brower CS, Conaway RC, Conaway JW. J Biol Chem. 2003 Apr 25. 278(17):15123-7. 10.1074/jbc.C300054200 PubMed 12584197.
Backbone
  Vector backbone: pcDNA3.1 N-FLAG/Hyg
  Backbone manufacturer: Invitrogen, modified at Conaway lab
  Backbone size w/o insert (bp): 5600
  Vector type: Mammalian Expression
  Selectable markers: Hygromycin
Growth in bacteria
  Bacterial resistance: Ampicillin, 100 μg/mL
  Growth temperature: 37°C
  Growth strain: DH5alpha
  Copy number: High Copy
Gene/Insert
  Gene/Insert name: MED18 (alt names: p28b; Srb5)
  Species: H. sapiens (human)
  Insert size (bp): 627
  Mutation: N/A
  GenBank ID: AA460637
  Entrez Gene: MED18 (a.k.a. SRB5, p28b)
  Tag / fusion protein: FLAG (N terminal on backbone)
  Cloning method: Restriction Enzyme; 5′ cloning site XhoI (not destroyed); 3′ cloning site BamHI (not destroyed)
  Sequencing primers: 5′ T7; 3′ BGH reverse
Terms and licenses: Academic/Nonprofit Terms; Industry Terms: Not Available to Industry
How to cite: FLAG-MED18 was a gift from Joan Conaway & Ronald Conaway (Addgene plasmid # 15419 ; http://n2t.net/addgene:15419 ; RRID:Addgene_15419)
